>Addgene plasmid #210800 | FGF8-P2A-iCre | addgene full sequence | sequence record 417241 | Addgene NGS Result
TTAATATTTTGTTAAAATTCGCGTTAAATTTTTGTTAAATCAGCTCATTTTTTAACCAATAGGCCGAAAT
CGGCAAAATCCCTTATAAATCAAAAGAATAGACCGAGATAGGGT
[37 nt withheld, positions 115-151]
AAAGAACGTGGACTCCAACGTCAAAGG
[49 nt withheld, positions 179-227]
T
[91 nt withheld, positions 229-319]
G
[124 nt withheld, positions 321-444]
CAGGTGGCACTTTTCGGGGAAATGTGCGCGGAACCCCTATTTGTTTATTTTTCTAAATACATTCAAATAT
GTATCCGCTCATGAGACAATAACCCTGATAAATGCTTCAATAATATTGAAAAAGGAAGAGTATGAGTATT
CAACATTTCCGTGTCGCCCTTATTCCCTTTTTTGCGGCATTTTGCCTTCCTGTTTTTGCTCACCCAGAAA
CGCTGGTGAAAGTAAAAGATGCTGAAGATCAGTTGGGTGCACGAGTGGGTTACATCGAACTGGATCTCAA
CAGCGGTAAGATCCTTGAGAGTTTTCGCCCCGAAGAACGTTTTCCAATGATGAGCACTTTTAAAGTTCTG
CTATGTGGCGCGGTATTATCCCGTATTGACGCCGGGCAAGAGCAACTCGGTCGCCGCATACACTATTCTC
AGAATGACTTGGTTGAGTACTCACCAGTCACAGAAAAGCATCTTACGGATGGCATGACAGTAAGAGAATT
ATGCAGTGCTGCCATAACCATGAGTGATAACACTGCGGCCAACTTACTTCTGACAACGATCGGAGGACCG
AAGGAGCTAACCGCTTTTTTGCACAACATGGGGGATCATGTAACTCGCCTTGATCGTTGGGAACCGGAGC
TGAATGAAGCCATACCAAACGACGAGCGTGACACCACGATGCCTGTAGCAATGGCAACAACGTTGCGCAA
ACTATTAACTGGCGAACTACTTACTCTAGCTTCCCGGCAACAATTAATAGACTGGATGGAGGCGGATAAA
GTTGCAGGACCACTTCTGCGCTCGGCCCTTCCGGCTGGCTGGTTTATTGCTGATAAATCTGGAGCCGGTG
AGCGTGGGTCTCGCGGTATCATTGCAGCACTGGGGCCAGATGGTAAGCCCTCCCGTATCGTAGTTATCTA
CACGACGGGGAGTCAGGCAACTATGGATGAACGAAATAGACAGATCGCTGAGATAGGTGCCTCACTGATT
AAGCATTGGTAACTGTCAGACCAAGTTTACTCATATATACTTTAGATTGATTTAAAACTTCATTTTTAAT
TTAAAAGGATCTAGGTGAAGATCCTTTTTGATAATCTCATGACCAAAATCCCTTAACGTGAGTTTTCGTT
CCACTGAGCGTCAGACCCCGTAGAAAAGATCAAAGGATCTTCTTGAGATCCTTTTTTTCTGCGCGTAATC
TGCTGCTTGCAAACAAAAAAACCACCGCTACCAGCGGTGGTTTGTTTGCCGGATCAAGAGCTACCAACTC
TTTTTCCGAAGGTAACTGGCTTCAGCAGAGCGCAGATACCAAATACTGTTCTTCTAGTGTAGCCGTAGTT
AGGCCACCACTTCAAGAACTCTGTAGCACCGCCTACATACCTCGCTCTGCTAATCCTGTTACCAGTGGCT
GCTGCCAGTGGCGATAAGTCGTGTCTTACCGGGTTGGACTCAAGACGATAGTTACCGGATAAGGCGCAGC
GGTCGGGCTGAACGGGGGGTTCGTGCACACAGCCCAGCTTGGAGCGAACGACCTACACCGAACTGAGATA
CCTACAGCGTGAGCTATGAGAAAGCGCCACGCTTCCCGAAGGGAGAAAGGCGGACAGGTATCCGGTAAGC
GGCAGGGTCGGAACAGGAGAGCGCACGAGGGAGCTTCCAGGGGGAAACGCCTGGTATCTTTATAGTCCTG
TCGGGTTTCGCCACCTCTGACTTGAGCGTCGATTTTTGTGATGCTCGTCAGGGGGGCGGAGCCTATGGAA
AAACGCCAGCAACGCGGCCTTTTTACGGTTCCTGGCCTTTTGCTGGCCTTTTGCTCACATGTTCTTTCCT
GCGTTATCCCCTGATTCTGTGGATAACCGTATTACCGCCTTTGAGTGAGCTGATACCGCTCGCCGCAGCC
GAACGACCGAGCGCAGCGAGTCAGTGAGCGAGGAAGCGGAAGAGCGCCCAATACGCAAACCGCCTCTCCC
CGCGCGTTGGCCGATTCATTAATGCAGCTGGCACGACAGGTTTCCCGACTGGAAAGCGGGCAGTGAGCGC
AACGCAATTAATGTGAGTTAGCTCACTCATTAGGCACCCCAGGCTTTACACTTTATGCTTCCGGCTCGTA
TGTTGTGTGGAATTGTGAGCGGATAACAATTTCACACAGGAAACAGCTATGACCATGATTACGCCAAGCT
CGAAATTAACCCTCACTAAAGGGAACAAAAGCTGGTACCAGTGAGGGAGAAGGAAGCTGTTTGAGAGATG
AAAACTATAAAAGGCGAAGGAGGAAGAATGAAGGCTAGGGAAGGGGCTGGGGGGTGGTGGTTGGTAAATT
CCATATATCTTTTTAACAAATCGCCAAATTGCTTTGCTATTATGTCCAATTACATGGTACCAGCATTTGG
AATGTTCAGTAAGCCGCAGGCCCAGCCCCTCGGCCGAGCTCTGAAATGGCTCCATTAGTCACGGCTCCTC
TCCAGCCTCGAGCTCCCCACTTCCTGGGCTTCTGGGGCTGGGGTCTTAGCATCTTCTCCCAGGCCTCCCC
TCCCCCATAGGGTGGCTGCCCTGGGGCCAGGGAACCGAAGTCCTGGGGGGGTGAGAGGGGCAGGTGGGGA
GACGGGTGGCCAGACTGGTGGGCAGGAGGCCAGAGCAGGCCAGGCTCTGGGCCCCTCTCTCTGTCTTTCT
GCGTTGGGGCCCAGCCCCTCCGTAGACAACCATGTGTCACTGCTGCCTGGGAGGACAGGAAGTTGCCGGG
TGGGCTGCGAGTTGTGAGGGATTAGAGAGCGGGTGCCCAGGCAGGGGGTGGGGCTGCGGCTCCTGCCCAC
CTCGCCATCTGCTGGGGTGCCCACCTGCTGTCTGGGGCCGCTCGCCCTCTGCCTCTGCTGGGGGGGCTCT
GTAACGTGGTGTCTGGCTCCCCTACCTGCAGAGCAACGGCAAAGGCAAGGACTGCGTCTTCACGGAGATT
GTGCTGGAGAACAACTACACAGCGCTGCAGAATGCCAAGTACGAGGGCTGGTACATGGCCTTCACCCGCA
AGGGCCGGCCCCGCAAGGGCTCCAAGACGCGGCAGCACCAGCGTGAGGTCCACTTCATGAAGCGGCTGCC
CCGGGGCCACCACACCACCGAGCAGAGCCTGCGCTTCGAGTTCCTCAACTACCCGCCCTTCACGCGCAGC
CTGCGCGGCAGCCAGAGGACTTGGGCCCCCGAGCCCCGAGGATCCGGCGCAACAAACTTCTCTCTGCTGA
AACAAGCCGGAGATGTCGAAGAGAATCCTGGACCGATGGTGCCCAAGAAGAAGAGGAAAGTCTCCAACCT
GCTGACTGTGCACCAAAACCTGCCTGCCCTCCCTGTGGATGCCACCTCTGATGAAGTCAGGAAGAACCTG
ATGGACATGTTCAGGGACAGGCAGGCCTTCTCTGAACACACCTGGAAGATGCTCCTGTCTGTGTGCAGAT
CCTGGGCTGCCTGGTGCAAGCTGAACAACAGGAAATGGTTCCCTGCTGAACCTGAGGATGTGAGGGACTA
CCTCCTGTACCTGCAAGCCAGAGGCCTGGCTGTGAAGACCATCCAACAGCACCTGGGCCAGCTCAACATG
CTGCACAGGAGATCTGGCCTGCCTCGCCCTTCTGACTCCAATGCTGTGTCCCTGGTGATGAGGAGAATCA
GAAAGGAGAATGTGGATGCTGGGGAGAGAGCCAAGCAGGCCCTGGCCTTTGAACGCACTGACTTTGACCA
AGTCAGATCCCTGATGGAGAACTCTGACAGATGCCAGGACATCAGGAACCTGGCCTTCCTGGGCATTGCC
TACAACACCCTGCTGCGCATTGCCGAAATTGCCAGAATCAGAGTGAAGGACATCTCCCGCACCGATGGTG
GGAGAATGCTGATCCACATTGGCAGGACCAAGACCCTGGTGTCCACAGCTGGTGTGGAGAAGGCCCTGTC
CCTGGGGGTTACCAAGCTGGTGGAGAGATGGATCTCTGTGTCTGGTGTGGCTGATGACCCCAACAACTAC
CTGTTCTGCCGGGTCAGAAAGAATGGTGTGGCTGCCCCTTCTGCCACCTCCCAACTGTCCACCCGGGCCC
TGGAAGGGATCTTTGAGGCCACCCACCGCCTGATCTATGGTGCCAAGGATGACTCTGGGCAGAGATACCT
GGCCTGGTCTGGCCACTCTGCCAGAGTGGGTGCTGCCAGGGACATGGCCAGGGCTGGTGTGTCCATCCCT
GAAATCATGCAGGCTGGTGGCTGGACCAATGTGAACATTGTGATGAACTACATCAGAAACCTGGACTCTG
AGACTGGGGCCATGGTGAGGCTGCTCGAGGATGGGGACTGATAGGAATTCTCAATTTCTGAGAACTGTCA
TTCTCGGAAATTGAAGCGCTGCTCGAGAGATCTACGGGTGGCATCCCTGTGACCCCTCCCCAGTGCCTCT
CCTGGCCCTGGAAGTTGCCACTCCAGTGCCCACCAGCCTTGTCCTAATAAAATTAAGTTGCATCATTTTG
TCTGACTAGGTGTCCTTCTATAATATTATGGGGTGGAGGGGGGTGGTATGGAGCAAGGGGCAAGTTGGGA
AGACAACCTGTAGGGCCTGCGGGGTCTATTGGGAACCAAGCTGGAGTGCAGTGGCACAATCTTGGCTCAC
TGCAATCTCCGCCTCCTGGGTTCAAGCGATTCTCCTGCCTCAGCCTCCCGAGTTGTTGGGATTCCAGGCA
TGCATGACCAGGCTCAGCTAATTTTTGTTTTTTTGGTAGAGACGGGGTTTCACCATATTGGCCAGGCTGG
TCTCCAACTCCTAATCTCAGGTGATCTACCCACCTTGGCCTCCCAAATTGCTGGGATTACAGGCGTGAAC
CACTGCTCCCTTCCCTGTCCTTTAGGTCTGAAGAGGAGTTTACGTCCAGCCACGCGTAGGATCTCGACCT
CGAAATTCTACCGGGTAGGGGAGGCGCTTTTCCCAAGGCAGTCTGGAGCATGCGCTTTAGCAGCCCCGCT
GGGCACTTGGCGCTACACAAGTGGCCTCTGGCCTCGCACACATTCCACATCCACCGGTAGGCGCCAACCG
ACTCCGTTCTTTGGTGGCCCCTTCGCGCCACCTTCTACTCCTCCCCTAGTCAGGAAGTTCCCCCCCGCCC
CGCAGCTCGCGTCGTGCAGGACGTGACAAATGGAAGTAGCACGTCTCACTAGTCTCGTGCAGATGGACAG
CACCGCTGAGCAATGGAAGCGGGTAGGCCTTTGGGGCAGCGGCCAATAGCAGCTTTGCTCCTTCGCTTTC
TGGGCTCAGAGGCTGGGAAGGGGTGGGTCCGGGGGCGGGCTCAGGGGCGGGCTCAGGGGCGGGGCGGGCG
CCCGAAGGTCCTCCGGAGGCCCGGCATTCTGCACGCTTCAAAAGCGCACGTCTGCCGCGCTGTTCTCCTC
TTCCTCATCTCCGGGCCTTTCGACCTGCATCCATCTAGATCTCGAGCAGCTGAAGCTTACCATGACCGAG
TACAAGCCCACGGTGCGCCTCGCCACCCGCGACGACGTCCCCAGGGCCGTACGCACCCTCGCCGCCGCGT
TCGCCGACTACCCCGCCACGCGCCACACCGTCGATCCGGACCGCCACATCGAGCGGGTCACCGAGCTGCA
AGAACTCTTCCTCACGCGCGTCGGGCTCGACATCGGCAAGGTGTGGGTCGCGGACGACGGCGCCGCGGTG
GCGGTCTGGACCACGCCGGAGAGCGTCGAAGCGGGGGCGGTGTTCGCCGAGATCGGCCCGCGCATGGCCG
AGTTGAGCGGTTCCCGGCTGGCCGCGCAGCAACAGATGGAAGGCCTCCTGGCGCCGCACCGGCCCAAGGA
GCCCGCGTGGTTCCTGGCCACCGTCGGCGTCTCGCCCGACCACCAGGGCAAGGGTCTGGGCAGCGCCGTC
GTGCTCCCCGGAGTGGAGGCGGCCGAGCGCGCCGGGGTGCCCGCCTTCCTGGAGACCTCCGCGCCCCACA
ACCTCCCCTTCTACGAGCGGCTCGGCTTCACCGTCACCGCCGACGTCGAGGTGCCCGAAGGACCGCGCAC
CTGGTGCATGACCCGCAAGCCCGGTGCCTGACGCCCGCCCCACGACCCGCAGCGCCCGACCGAAAGGAGC
GCACGACCCCATGCATCGATGATATCAGATCCCCGGGATGCAGAAATTGATGATCTATTAAACAATAAAG
ATGTCCACTAAAATGGAAGTTTTTCCTGTCATACTTTGTTAAGAAGGGTGAGAACAGAGTACCTACATTT
TGAATGGAAGGATTGGAGCTACGGGGGTGGGGGTGGGGTGGGATTAGATAAATGCCTGCTCTTTACTGAA
GGCTCTTTACTATTGCTTTATGATAATGTTTCATAGTTGGATATCATAATTTAAACAAGCAAAACCAAAT
TAAGGGCCAGCTCATTCCTCCCACTCATGATCTATAGATCTATAGATCTCTCGTGGGATCATTGTTTTTC
TCTTGATTCCCACTTTGTGGTTCTAAGTACTGTGGTTTCCAAATGTGTCAGTTTCATAGCCTGAAGAACG
AGATCAGCAGCCTCTGTTCCACATACACTTCATTCTCAGTATTGTTTTGCCAAGTTCTAATTCCATCAGA
AGCTGGTCGAGATCCGGAACCCTTAATTCAATTTCTGAGAACTGTCATTCTCGGAAATTGAGGATCCTGA
GTCTTAGGTGCTGCCTTTACCGAAACACAATGCCAGACCGCAGAGAGGCTCATCGGTGAGGGCACCCAAA
ACTCAAGCAAGATGAGCTGTGCGCTGCTCTGCAGGCTGGGGAGGTGCTGGGGGAGCCCTGGGTTCCGGTT
GTTGATATTGTTTGCTGTTGGGTTTTTGCTGTTTTTTTTTTTTTTTTTTTTTTAAAACAAAAGAGAGGCT
CTATTTTTGTATTCCACTTGGCTGTGGTGTCTGTCTTCTTAACTCTCAGAAAGCTCCATTAGTGGCCTAG
ACTGGGATTCCGGCTGGGGGTTTGCGGGGGTGGGGGGCTTTCTCTAGCCTGTGCTGCTGAGGCCCCAGTA
CCTCCAGGGCCAGTTGGCTGGGCAGCCAGGGACTCCACTGCACCCCCAGGTGGGGCAGGGAGGAAAGGAC
TGTGACATAGGGCAGTCCTCTTAGAAGTGGGTATCAGACTGGTGGCTATTAAATGATTGAAATATTTATT
TAACTTGCATATTAAAAATGTGTGCTGGAGAGTGAGTCCTGCCGGGGTCAGCCCCTCCCTCCAACCTTGC
CCCAGCTGGTGGGCGGCTGGGAGACGCAGATGACCAGGTGCCAGCTCTGACCACAGCCTCCCTCCAGCCT
AAAGACACCTGCCTGTCAACCATCCCCATCACTGTCACTTGAGGGGTTTTCCTGCAAGGACAGAAGCAGG
GAAAGGGGCAAGAAGAGGCTCTTAGCTAGTCCTTGGAGCTCTCAGATGTGTACCTCCTAGCACTTTACAG
AGGTCATTGCTAACACTTCCCAGGCCACCTCAGGGCCAGAAATAATGGATGTGCTAGGGCTAGAGCTGTA
ATCATGGATTTAATCCTCTTAAAAAGTGCTTCTCTGAGTGCCTAGGTCCATGTGGGAGACAGGTTGGAGA
TTCCAGAACTTGCTCTTTCTGAGACTCAGGCTCCAGAAAATGAAAGAAAAGAGCAGCTGCCAGGGTCCAA
GGTGGGGGCATATTGGAGGGGGGCGGCCGCCACCGCGGTGGAGCTCCAATTCGCCCTATAGTGAGTCGTA
TTACAATTCACTGGCCGTCGTTTTACAACGTCGTGACTGGGAAAACCCTGGCGTTACCCAACTTAATCGC
CTTGCAGCACATCCCCCTTTCGCCAGCTGGCGTAATAGCGAAGAGGCCCGCACCGATCGCCCTTCCCAAC
AGTTGCGCAGCCTGAATGGCGAATGGAAATTGTAAGCG
Features (pLannotate 1.2.2; 18 found; start..end, strand, type, name):
     16..444     -  rep_origin     f1 ori (sequence partly withheld): f1 bacteriophage origin of replication; arrow indicates direction of (+) strand synthesis
    471..575     +  promoter       AmpR promoter: bla
    576..1436    +  CDS            AmpR: β-lactamase; bla; confers resistance to ampicillin, carbenicillin, and related antibiotics
   1607..2195    +  rep_origin     ori: high-copy-number ColE1/pMB1/pBR322/pUC origin of replication
   2378..2470    +  CDS            lacI (fragment): lac repressor; lacI; The lac repressor binds to the lac operator to inhibit transcription in E. coli. This inhibition can be relieved by adding lactose or isopropyl-β-D-thiogalactopyranoside (IPTG).
   2483..2504    +  protein_bind   CAP binding site: CAP binding activates transcription in the presence of cAMP. E. coli catabolite activator protein
   2519..2549    +  promoter       lac promoter: promoter for the E. coli lac operon
   2557..2573    +  protein_bind   lac operator: The lac repressor binds to the lac operator to inhibit transcription in E. coli. This inhibition can be relieved by adding lactose or isopropyl-β-D-thiogalactopyranoside (IPTG). lac repressor encoded by lacI
   2618..2636    +  promoter       T3 promoter: promoter for bacteriophage T3 RNA polymerase
   3343..3633    +  CDS            FGF8 (fragment): FGF8_HUMAN - Also known as AIGF. Experimental evidence at protein level: Swiss-Prot protein existence level 1. Plays an important role in the regulation of embryonic development, cell proliferation, cell differentiation and cell migration. Required for normal brain, eye, ear and limb development during embryogenesis. Required for normal development of the gonadotropin-releasing hormone (GnRH) neuronal system (PubMed:16384934, PubMed:16597617, PubMed:8663044). Plays a role in neurite outgrowth in hippocampal cells (PubMed:21576111). From Homo sapiens (Human).
   3727..4752    +  CDS            cre: RECR_BPP1 - Experimental evidence at protein level: Swiss-Prot protein existence level 1. Catalyzes site-specific recombination between two 34-base- pair LOXP sites. Its role is to maintain the phage genome as a monomeric unit-copy plasmid in the lysogenic state. From Escherichia phage P1 (Bacteriophage P1).
   4820..5296    +  polyA_signal   hGH poly(A) signal: human growth hormone polyadenylation signal
   5357..5856    +  promoter       PGK promoter: mouse phosphoglycerate kinase 1 promoter
   5896..6495    +  CDS            PuroR (fragment): puromycin N-acetyltransferase; pac from Streptomyces; confers resistance to puromycin
   6573..7025    +  polyA_signal   PGK poly(A) signal: mouse phosphoglycerate kinase 1 polyadenylation signal
   8097..8120    -  misc_feature   MCS (fragment): pBluescript multiple cloning site
   8129..8147    -  promoter       T7 promoter: promoter for bacteriophage T7 RNA polymerase
   8150..8307    +  CDS            lacZα (fragment): LacZα fragment of β-galactosidase; lacZ fragment
