[The description below was written by a language model from this plasmid's Addgene catalogue record and pLannotate feature annotations shown in this document.]
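Description:
FGF8-P2A-iCre is a knock-in donor (targeting) plasmid designed to place codon-improved Cre recombinase under the control of the endogenous human FGF8 locus, so that recombinase activity reports FGF8 expression. It is built on a pBluescript-type cloning backbone (listed as pl752) carrying a high-copy ColE1/pUC origin, an f1 origin, ampicillin resistance, and the usual lac promoter/operator, lacZα remnant and flanking T3 and T7 promoters. The total size is about 8.3 kb.

The payload has no exogenous promoter for the recombinase. Instead, a fragment of the human FGF8 coding sequence, representing the 3′ end of the gene within what appears to be an upstream homology region, is followed after a short gap by the Cre coding sequence. That gap is consistent with the P2A self-cleaving peptide named in the construct title, although P2A is not annotated in the feature table. After correct integration, FGF8 and iCre would be translated from one transcript and separated at the 2A site, leaving FGF8 largely intact while producing free recombinase. An hGH polyadenylation signal terminates this unit. Downstream lies a mouse PGK promoter–puromycin resistance–PGK poly(A) cassette for selecting targeted mammalian cells, followed by roughly 1 kb of unannotated sequence that plausibly serves as the downstream homology arm. No loxP or other recombinase sites flanking the selection cassette are annotated.

The record does not state how integration is induced (for example, which nuclease is used). The associated work concerns clonal lineage mapping during human neural differentiation, so the construct is presumably used to generate human cell lines in which FGF8-expressing cells and their progeny are marked through a Cre-dependent reporter.
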