Addgene plasmid #210800: FGF8-P2A-iCre
Purpose: Recombinase reporter for FGF8 expression
Depositing lab: Yuejun Chen. Depositing organization: Center for Excellence in Brain Science and Intelligence Technology, Chinese Academy of Sciences. Publication: Mapping of clonal lineages across developmental stages in human neural differentiation. You Z, Wang L, He H, Wu Z, Zhang X, Xue S, Xu P, Hong Y, Xiong M, Wei W, Chen Y. Cell Stem Cell. 2023 Apr 6;30(4):473-487.e9. doi: 10.1016/j.stem.2023.02.007. Epub 2023 Mar 17. PubMed 36933556.
Backbone
  Vector backbone: pl752
  Backbone size w/o insert (bp): 5245
  Total vector size (bp): 8323
  Vector type: Mammalian Expression, Cre/Lox
  Selectable markers: Puromycin
Growth in bacteria
  Bacterial resistance: Ampicillin, 100 μg/mL
  Growth temperature: 37°C
  Growth strain: DH5alpha
  Copy number: High Copy
Gene/Insert
  Gene/Insert name: FGF8
  Species: H. sapiens (human)
  Insert size (bp): 3500
  Entrez Gene: FGF8 (a.k.a. AIGF, FGF-8, HBGF-8, HH6, KAL6)
  Promoter: endougeneous FGF8 promoter
  Tag / fusion protein: iCre (C terminal on insert)
  Cloning method: Gibson Cloning
  Sequencing primers: 5′ aattaaccctcactaaagg; 3′ cctatagtgagtcgtatta
Terms and licenses: Academic/Nonprofit Terms; Industry Terms: Not Available to Industry
How to cite: FGF8-P2A-iCre was a gift from Yuejun Chen (Addgene plasmid # 210800 ; http://n2t.net/addgene:210800 ; RRID:Addgene_210800)
